Addgene plasmid #158685: AKT-translocation-mStrawberry reporter
Purpose: This plasmid is a AKT pathway reporter. It has 1EF1a promoter driving the expression of truncated FoxO1 fused to mStrawberry-pGK-BSD
Depositing lab: Ravid Straussman. Depositing organization: Weizmann Institute of Science. Publication: Visual barcodes for clonal-multiplexing of live microscopy-based assays. Kaufman T, Nitzan E, Firestein N, Ginzberg MB, Iyengar S, Patel N, Ben-Hamo R, Porat Z, Hunter J, Hilfinger A, Rotter V, Kafri R, Straussman R. Nat Commun. 2022 May 18;13(1):2725. doi: 10.1038/s41467-022-30008-0. PubMed 35585055.
Backbone
  Vector backbone: pLKO.1
  Backbone size w/o insert (bp): 7728
  Vector type: Mammalian Expression, Lentiviral
  Selectable markers: Blasticidin
Growth in bacteria
  Bacterial resistance: Ampicillin, 100 μg/mL
  Growth temperature: 37°C
  Growth strain: NEB Stable
  Copy number: High Copy
Gene/Insert
  Gene/Insert name: mStrawberry
  Species: H. sapiens (human)
  Insert size (bp): 3158
  Promoter: EF1a
  Cloning method: Gibson Cloning
Resource information
  A portion of this plasmid was derived from a plasmid made by: pLenti-FoxO1-Clover
Terms and licenses: Academic/Nonprofit Terms; Industry Terms: Not Available to Industry
How to cite: AKT-translocation-mStrawberry reporter was a gift from Ravid Straussman (Addgene plasmid # 158685 ; http://n2t.net/addgene:158685 ; RRID:Addgene_158685)
