[The description below was written by a language model from this plasmid's Addgene catalogue record and pLannotate feature annotations shown in this document.]
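Description:
AKT-translocation-mStrawberry reporter is a third-generation-style, self-inactivating lentiviral vector built on the pLKO.1 backbone for stable expression of a live-cell AKT pathway sensor in mammalian cells. In bacteria it is maintained through a high-copy ColE1/pUC-type origin with ampicillin resistance (AmpR), and the backbone also carries an f1 ori and an SV40 ori. The viral genome is transcribed from a chimeric RSV promoter/truncated HIV-1 5' LTR and includes the Ψ packaging signal, a gag fragment, the Rev response element, a cPPT/CTS element, WPRE and a ΔU3 3' LTR. Integrated proviruses therefore lack LTR promoter activity, and expression depends on the internal promoters.

The payload is driven by the human EF-1α promoter with its first intron. It consists of a FoxO1 coding sequence fused in frame at its C-terminus to the monomeric red fluorescent protein mStrawberry. The catalogue describes the FoxO1 portion as truncated and lists the insert species as human, whereas the feature annotation matches this region to mouse Foxo1; the record does not resolve the discrepancy or define the truncation. Part of the plasmid derives from pLenti-FoxO1-Clover.

FoxO1 is a direct AKT substrate that is exported from the nucleus when phosphorylated. The nuclear-to-cytoplasmic distribution of red fluorescence therefore serves as a readout of AKT activity in single cells. Downstream, a human PGK promoter drives blasticidin S deaminase (BSD), allowing blasticidin selection of transduced cells. The associated publication concerns visual barcodes for clonal multiplexing of live microscopy-based assays, consistent with use of the construct as an imaging reporter in stable cell lines.
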