Features (pLannotate 1.2.2; 29 found; start..end, strand, type, name):
      1..212     +  promoter       EF-1α core promoter: core promoter for human elongation factor EF-1α
    213..1151    +  intron         EF-1α intron A: intron upstream of the start codon of human EF-1α
   1191..3146    +  CDS            Foxo1: FOXO1_MOUSE - Also known as Fkhr, Foxo1a. Experimental evidence at protein level: Swiss-Prot protein existence level 1. Transcription factor that is the main target of insulin signaling and regulates metabolic homeostasis in response to oxidative stress (PubMed:12754525, PubMed:15184386, PubMed:15220471, PubMed:16917544, PubMed:17090532, PubMed:17627282, PubMed:17681146, PubMed:20519497, PubMed:20668652, PubMed:21196578, PubMed:21335550, PubMed:21471200, PubMed:22298775, PubMed:22417654, PubMed:22510882). Binds to the insulin response element (IRE) with consensus sequence 5'- TT[G/A]TTTTG-3' a
   3153..3860    +  CDS            mStrawberry: mStrawberry is a basic (constitutively fluorescent) red fluorescent protein published in 2004, derived from Discosoma sp.. It is reported to be a somewhat slowly-maturing monomer with low acid sensitivity.
   3905..4022    +  misc_feature   cPPT/CTS: central polypurine tract and central termination sequence of HIV-1
   4081..4581    +  promoter       hPGK promoter: human phosphoglycerate kinase 1 promoter
   4593..4988    +  CDS            BSD: blasticidin S deaminase; Aspergillus terreus BSD; confers resistance to blasticidin
   5024..5612    +  misc_feature   WPRE: woodchuck hepatitis virus posttranscriptional regulatory element
   5663..5682    +  misc_feature   cPPT/CTS (fragment): central polypurine tract and central termination sequence of HIV-1
   5684..5917    +  LTR            3' LTR (ΔU3): self-inactivating 3' long terminal repeat (LTR) from HIV-1
   5995..6116    +  polyA_signal   SV40 poly(A) signal: SV40 polyadenylation signal
   6156..6291    +  rep_origin     SV40 ori: SV40 origin of replication
   6312..6330    -  promoter       T7 promoter: promoter for bacteriophage T7 RNA polymerase
   6338..6493    +  CDS            lacZα (fragment): LacZα fragment of β-galactosidase; lacZ fragment
   6498..6926    +  rep_origin     f1 ori (sequence partly withheld): f1 bacteriophage origin of replication; arrow indicates direction of (+) strand synthesis
   6979..7083    +  promoter       AmpR promoter: bla
   7084..7944    +  CDS            AmpR: β-lactamase; bla; confers resistance to ampicillin, carbenicillin, and related antibiotics
   8115..8703    +  rep_origin     ori: high-copy-number ColE1/pMB1/pBR322/pUC origin of replication
   8886..8978    +  CDS            lacI (fragment): lac repressor; lacI; The lac repressor binds to the lac operator to inhibit transcription in E. coli. This inhibition can be relieved by adding lactose or isopropyl-β-D-thiogalactopyranoside (IPTG).
   8991..9012    +  protein_bind   CAP binding site: CAP binding activates transcription in the presence of cAMP. E. coli catabolite activator protein
   9027..9057    +  promoter       lac promoter: promoter for the E. coli lac operon
   9061..9083    +  protein_bind   lac operator (fragment): The lac repressor binds to the lac operator to inhibit transcription in E. coli. This inhibition can be relieved by adding lactose or isopropyl-β-D-thiogalactopyranoside (IPTG). lac repressor encoded by lacI
   9126..9144    +  promoter       T3 promoter: promoter for bacteriophage T3 RNA polymerase
   9172..9398    +  promoter       RSV promoter: Rous sarcoma virus enhancer/promoter
   9399..9579    +  LTR            5' LTR (truncated): truncated 5' long terminal repeat (LTR) from HIV-1
   9626..9751    +  misc_feature   HIV-1 Ψ: packaging signal of human immunodeficiency virus type 1
   9735..10098   +  CDS            HIV-1 gag (fragment): gag protein from human immunodeficiency virus 1; gag
  10244..10477   +  misc_feature   RRE: The Rev response element (RRE) of HIV-1 allows for Rev-dependent mRNA export from the nucleus to the cytoplasm.
  10854..10876   +  CDS            Rev (fragment): human immunodeficiency virus 1 (HIV-1) Rev protein; rev; enhances nuclear export of unspliced and incompletely spliced viral mRNAs
>Addgene plasmid #158685 | AKT-translocation-mStrawberry reporter | addgene full sequence | sequence record 311043 | Addgene NGS Result
GGGCAGAGCGCACATCGCCCACAGTCCCCGAGAAGTTGGGGGGAGGGGTCGGCAATTGAACCGGTGCCTA
GAGAAGGTGGCGCGGGGTAAACTGGGAAAGTGATGTCGTGTACTGGCTCCGCCTTTTTCCCGAGGGTGGG
GGAGAACCGTATATAAGTGCAGTAGTCGCCGTGAACGTTCTTTTTCGCAACGGGTTTGCCGCCAGAACAC
AGGTAAGTGCCGTGTGTGGTTCCCGCGGGCCTGGCCTCTTTACGGGTTATGGCCCTTGCGTGCCTTGAAT
TACTTCCACCTGGCTGCAGTACGTGATTCTTGATCCCGAGCTTCGGGTTGGAAGTGGGTGGGAGAGTTCG
AGGCCTTGCGCTTAAGGAGCCCCTTCGCCTCGTGCTTGAGTTGAGGCCTGGCCTGGGCGCTGGGGCCGCC
GCGTGCGAATCTGGTGGCACCTTCGCGCCTGTCTCGCTGCTTTCGATAAGTCTCTAGCCATTTAAAATTT
TTGATGACCTGCTGCGACGCTTTTTTTCTGGCAAGATAGTCTTGTAAATGCGGGCCAAGATCTGCACACT
GGTATTTCGGTTTTTGGGGCCGCGGGCGGCGACGGGGCCCGTGCGTCCCAGCGCACATGTTCGGCGAGGC
GGGGCCTGCGAGCGCGGCCACCGAGAATCGGACGGGGGTAGTCTCAAGCTGGCCGGCCTGCTCTGGTGCC
TGGCCTCGCGCCGCCGTGTATCGCCCCGCCCTGGGCGGCAAGGCTGGCCCGGTCGGCACCAGTTGCGTGA
GCGGAAAGATGGCCGCTTCCCGGCCCTGCTGCAGGGAGCTCAAAATGGAGGACGCGGCGCTCGGGAGAGC
GGGCGGGTGAGTCACCCACACAAAGGAAAAGGGCCTTTCCGTCCTCAGCCGTCGCTTCATGTGACTCCAC
GGAGTACCGGGCGCCGTCCAGGCACCTCGATTAGTTCTCGAGCTTTTGGAGTACGTCGTCTTTAGGTTGG
GGGGAGGGGTTTTATGCGATGGAGTTTCCCCACACTGAGTGGGTGGAGACTGAAGTTAGGCCAGCTTGGC
ACTTGATGTAATTCTCCTTGGAATTTGCCCTTTTTGAGTTTGGATCTTGGTTCATTCTCAAGCCTCAGAC
AGTGGTTCAAAGTTTTTTTCTTCCATTTCAGGTGTCGTGAGGAATTTCGACATTTAAATTTAATTAAACC
ATGGCAGAGGCTCCCCAGGTGGTGGAGACCGACCCGGACTTCGAGCCGCTGCCCCGGCAGCGCTCCTGTA
CCTGGCCGCTGCCCAGGCCGGAGTTTAACCAGTCCAACTCGACCACCTCCAGTCCGGCGCCGTCGGGCGG
CGCGGCCGCCAACCCCGACGCCGCGGCGAGCCTGGCCTCGGCGTCCGCTGTCAGCACCGACTTTATGAGC
AACCTGAGCCTGCTGGAGGAGAGTGAGGACTTCGCGCGGGCGCCAGGCTGCGTGGCCGTGGCGGCGGCGG
CTGCGGCCAGCAGGGGCCTGTGCGGGGACTTCCAGGGCCCCGAGGCGGGCTGCGTGCACCCAGCGCCGCC
ACAGCCCCCACCGACCGGGCCGCTGTCGCAGCCCCCACCCGTGCCTCCCTCCGCTGCCGCCGCCGCGGGG
CCACTCGCGGGACAGCCGCGCAAGACCAGCTCGTCGCGCCGCAACGCGTGGGGCAACCTGTCGTACGCCG
ACCTCATCACCAAGGCCATCGAGAGCTCAGCCGAGAAGAGGCTCACCCTGTCGCAGATCTACGAGTGGAT
GGTGAAGAGCGTGCCCTACTTCAAGGATAAGGGCGACAGCAACAGCTCGGCGGGCTGGAAGAATGCAATT
CGCCGCAATCTAGCCCTTCACAGCAAGTTTATTCGAGTGCAGAATGAAGGAACTGGAAAGAGTTCTTGGT
GGATGCTCAATCCAGAGGGAGGCAAGAGCGGAAAATCACCCCGGAGAAGAGCTGCGTCCATGGACAACAA
CAGTAAATTTGCTAAGAGCCGAGGGCGGGCTGCTAAGAAAAAAGCATCTCTCCGGTCTGGGCAAGAGGGT
CCTGGAGACAGCCCTGGGTCTCAGTTTTCTAAGTGGCCTGCGAGTCCTGGGTCCCACAGCAACGATGACT
TTGATAACTGGAGTACATTTCGTCCTCGAACCAGCTCAAATGCTAGTACCATCAGTGGGAGACTTTCTCC
CATCATGACAGAGCAGGATGACCTGGGAGATGGGGACGTGCATTCCCTGGTGTATCCACCCTCTGCTGCC
AAGATGGCGTCTACGCTGCCCAGTCTGTCTGAAATCAGCAATCCAGAAAACATGGAGAACCTTCTGGATA
ATCTCAACCTTCTCTCGTCCCCAACATCTTTAACTGTGTCCACTCAGTCCTCGCCTGGCAGCATGATGCA
GCAGACACCATGCTATTCGTTTGCACCGCCAAACACCAGTCTAAATTCACCCAGTCCAAACTACTCAAAG
TACACATACGGCCAATCCAGCATGAGCCCTTTGCCCCAGATGCCTATGCAGACACTTCAGGACAGCAAAT
CAAGTTACGGAGGATTGAACCAGTATAACTGTGCCCCAGGACTCTTGAAAGAGTTGTTGACTTCTGACTC
TCCTCCCCACAATGACATTATGTCACCGGTTGATCCCGGAGTGGCCCAACCCAACAGTCGGGTCCTGGGC
CAAAATGTAATGATGGGCCCTAATTCGGTCATGCCAGCGTATGGCAGCCAGGCATCTCATAACAAAATGA
TGTACCCCAGCTCCCACACCCACCCTGGACATGCACAGCAAACGGCTTCGGTCAACGGCCGTACCCTGCC
CCATGTGGTGAACACCATGCCTCACACATCTGCCATGAACCGCTTGACCCCCGTGAAGACACCTTTACAA
GTGCCTCTGTCCCACCCCATGCAGATGAGTGCCCTGGGCAACTACTCCTCGGTGAGCAGCTGCAATGGCT
ATGGTAGGATGGGTGTCCTCCACCAGGAGAAGCTCCCAAGTGACTTGGATGGCATGTTTATTGAGCGCTT
GGACTGTGACATGGAGTCCATCATTCGGAATGACCCCATGGATGGAGATACCTTGGATTTTAACTTTGAT
AATGTGTTGCCCAACCAAAGCTTCCCACACAGTGTCAAGACTACAACACACAGCTGGGTGTCAGGAGGAC
CCATGGTGAGCAAGGGCGAGGAGAATAACATGGCCATCATCAAGGAGTTCATGCGCTTCAAGGTGCGCAT
GGAGGGCTCCGTGAACGGCCACGAGTTCGAGATCGAGGGCGAGGGCGAGGGCCGCCCCTACGAGGGCACC
CAGACCGCCAAGCTGAAGGTGACCAAGGGTGGCCCCCTGCCCTTCGCCTGGGACATCCTAACCCCCAACT
TCACCTACGGCTCCAAGGCCTACGTGAAGCACCCCGCCGACATCCCCGACTACTTGAAGCTGTCCTTCCC
CGAGGGCTTCAAGTGGGAGCGCGTGATGAACTTCGAGGACGGCGGCGTGGTGACCGTGACCCAGGACTCC
TCCCTGCAGGACGGCGAGTTCATCTACAAGGTGAAGCTGCGCGGCACCAACTTCCCCTCCGACGGCCCCG
TAATGCAGAAGAAGACCATGGGCTGGGAGGCCTCCTCCGAGCGGATGTACCCCGAGGACGGCGCCCTGAA
GGGCGAGATCAAGATGAGGCTGAAGCTGAAGGACGGCGGCCACTACGACGCTGAGGTCAAGACCACCTAC
AAGGCCAAGAAGCCCGTGCAGCTGCCCGGCGCCTACATCGTCGGCATCAAGTTGGACATCACCTCCCACA
ACGAGGACTACACCATCGTGGAACTGTACGAACGCGCCGAGGGCCGCCACTCCACCGGCGGCATGGACGA
GCTGTACAAGTAAGAATTCTAGATCTTGAGACAAATGGCAGTATTCATCCACAATTTTAAAAGAAAAGGG
GGGATTGGGGGGTACAGTGCAGGGGAAAGAATAGTAGACATAATAGCAACAGACATACAAACTAAAGAAT
TACAAAAACAAATTACAAAAATTCAAAATTTTCGGGTTTATTACAGGGACAGCAGAGATCCACTTTGGCG
CCGGCTCGAGGGGGCCCGGGTTGCGCCTTTTCCAAGGCAGCCCTGGGTTTGCGCAGGGACGCGGCTGCTC
TGGGCGTGGTTCCGGGAAACGCAGCGGCGCCGACCCTGGGTCTCGCACATTCTTCACGTCCGTTCGCAGC
GTCACCCGGATCTTCGCCGCTACCCTTGTGGGCCCCCCGGCGACGCTTCCTGCTCCGCCCCTAAGTCGGG
AAGGTTCCTTGCGGTTCGCGGCGTGCCGGACGTGACAAACGGAAGCCGCACGTCTCACTAGTACCCTCGC
AGACGGACAGCGCCAGGGAGCAATGGCAGCGCGCCGACCGCGATGGGCTGTGGCCAATAGCGGCTGCTCA
GCAGGGCGCGCCGAGAGCAGCGGCCGGGAAGGGGCGGTGCGGGAGGCGGGGTGTGGGGCGGTAGTGTGGG
CCCTGTTCCTGCCCGCGCGGTGTTCCGCATTCTGCAAGCCTCCGGAGCGCACGTCGGCAGTCGGCTCCCT
CGTTGACCGAATCACCGACCTCTCTCCCCAGGGGGTACCACCATGGCCAAGCCTTTGTCTCAAGAAGAAT
CCACCCTCATTGAAAGAGCAACGGCTACAATCAACAGCATCCCCATCTCTGAAGACTACAGCGTCGCCAG
CGCAGCTCTCTCTAGCGACGGCCGCATCTTCACTGGTGTCAATGTATATCATTTTACTGGGGGACCTTGT
GCAGAACTCGTGGTGCTGGGCACTGCTGCTGCTGCGGCAGCTGGCAACCTGACTTGTATCGTCGCGATCG
GAAATGAGAACAGGGGCATCTTGAGCCCCTGCGGACGGTGCCGACAGGTGCTTCTCGATCTGCATCCTGG
GATCAAAGCCATAGTGAAGGACAGTGATGGACAGCCGACGGCAGTTGGGATTCGTGAATTGCTGCCCTCT
GGTTATGTGTGGGAGGGCCTGCAGCTGCAGTAGTAAAGACGCGTTAAGTCGACAATCAACCTCTGGATTA
CAAAATTTGTGAAAGATTGACTGGTATTCTTAACTATGTTGCTCCTTTTACGCTATGTGGATACGCTGCT
TTAATGCCTTTGTATCATGCTATTGCTTCCCGTATGGCTTTCATTTTCTCCTCCTTGTATAAATCCTGGT
TGCTGTCTCTTTATGAGGAGTTGTGGCCCGTTGTCAGGCAACGTGGCGTGGTGTGCACTGTGTTTGCTGA
CGCAACCCCCACTGGTTGGGGCATTGCCACCACCTGTCAGCTCCTTTCCGGGACTTTCGCTTTCCCCCTC
CCTATTGCCACGGCGGAACTCATCGCCGCCTGCCTTGCCCGCTGCTGGACAGGGGCTCGGCTGTTGGGCA
CTGACAATTCCGTGGTGTTGTCGGGGAAATCATCGTCCTTTCCTTGGCTGCTCGCCTGTGTTGCCACCTG
GATTCTGCGCGGGACGTCCTTCTGCTACGTCCCTTCGGCCCTCAATCCAGCGGACCTTCCTTCCCGCGGC
CTGCTGCCGGCTCTGCGGCCTCTTCCGCGTCTTCGCCTTCGCCCTCAGACGAGTCGGATCTCCCTTTGGG
CCGCCTCCCCGCGTCGACTTTAAGACCAATGACTTACAAGGCAGCTGTAGATCTTAGCCACTTTTTAAAA
GAAAAGGGGGGACTGGAAGGGCTAATTCACTCCCAACGAAGACAAGATCTGCTTTTTGCTTGTACTGGGT
CTCTCTGGTTAGACCAGATCTGAGCCTGGGAGCTCTCTGGCTAACTAGGGAACCCACTGCTTAAGCCTCA
ATAAAGCTTGCCTTGAGTGCTTCAAGTAGTGTGTGCCCGTCTGTTGTGTGACTCTGGTAACTAGAGATCC
CTCAGACCCTTTTAGTCAGTGTGGAAAATCTCTAGCAGTACGTATAGTAGTTCATGTCATCTTATTATTC
AGTATTTATAACTTGCAAAGAAATGAATATCAGAGAGTGAGAGGAACTTGTTTATTGCAGCTTATAATGG
TTACAAATAAAGCAATAGCATCACAAATTTCACAAATAAAGCATTTTTTTCACTGCATTCTAGTTGTGGT
TTGTCCAAACTCATCAATGTATCTTATCATGTCTGGCTCTAGCTATCCCGCCCCTAACTCCGCCCATCCC
GCCCCTAACTCCGCCCAGTTCCGCCCATTCTCCGCCCCATGGCTGACTAATTTTTTTTATTTATGCAGAG
GCCGAGGCCGCCTCGGCCTCTGAGCTATTCCAGAAGTAGTGAGGAGGCTTTTTTGGAGGCCTAGGGACGT
ACCCAATTCGCCCTATAGTGAGTCGTATTACGCGCGCTCACTGGCCGTCGTTTTACAACGTCGTGACTGG
GAAAACCCTGGCGTTACCCAACTTAATCGCCTTGCAGCACATCCCCCTTTCGCCAGCTGGCGTAATAGCG
AAGAGGCCCGCACCGATCGCCCTTCCCAACAGTTGCGCAGCCTGAATGGCGAATGGG
[124 nt withheld, positions 6498-6621]
C
[91 nt withheld, positions 6623-6713]
A
[49 nt withheld, positions 6715-6763]
CCTTTGACGTTGGAGTCCACGTTCTTT
[37 nt withheld, positions 6791-6827]
ACCCTATCTCGGTCTATTCTTTTGATTTATAAGGGATTTTGCCGATTTCGGCCTATTGGTTAAAAAATGA
GCTGATTTAACAAAAATTTAACGCGAATTTTAACAAAATATTAACGCTTACAATTTAGGTGGCACTTTTC
GGGGAAATGTGCGCGGAACCCCTATTTGTTTATTTTTCTAAATACATTCAAATATGTATCCGCTCATGAG
ACAATAACCCTGATAAATGCTTCAATAATATTGAAAAAGGAAGAGTATGAGTATTCAACATTTCCGTGTC
GCCCTTATTCCCTTTTTTGCGGCATTTTGCCTTCCTGTTTTTGCTCACCCAGAAACGCTGGTGAAAGTAA
AAGATGCTGAAGATCAGTTGGGTGCACGAGTGGGTTACATCGAACTGGATCTCAACAGCGGTAAGATCCT
TGAGAGTTTTCGCCCCGAAGAACGTTTTCCAATGATGAGCACTTTTAAAGTTCTGCTATGTGGCGCGGTA
TTATCCCGTATTGACGCCGGGCAAGAGCAACTCGGTCGCCGCATACACTATTCTCAGAATGACTTGGTTG
AGTACTCACCAGTCACAGAAAAGCATCTTACGGATGGCATGACAGTAAGAGAATTATGCAGTGCTGCCAT
AACCATGAGTGATAACACTGCGGCCAACTTACTTCTGACAACGATCGGAGGACCGAAGGAGCTAACCGCT
TTTTTGCACAACATGGGGGATCATGTAACTCGCCTTGATCGTTGGGAACCGGAGCTGAATGAAGCCATAC
CAAACGACGAGCGTGACACCACGATGCCTGTAGCAATGGCAACAACGTTGCGCAAACTATTAACTGGCGA
ACTACTTACTCTAGCTTCCCGGCAACAATTAATAGACTGGATGGAGGCGGATAAAGTTGCAGGACCACTT
CTGCGCTCGGCCCTTCCGGCTGGCTGGTTTATTGCTGATAAATCTGGAGCCGGTGAGCGTGGGTCTCGCG
GTATCATTGCAGCACTGGGGCCAGATGGTAAGCCCTCCCGTATCGTAGTTATCTACACGACGGGGAGTCA
GGCAACTATGGATGAACGAAATAGACAGATCGCTGAGATAGGTGCCTCACTGATTAAGCATTGGTAACTG
TCAGACCAAGTTTACTCATATATACTTTAGATTGATTTAAAACTTCATTTTTAATTTAAAAGGATCTAGG
TGAAGATCCTTTTTGATAATCTCATGACCAAAATCCCTTAACGTGAGTTTTCGTTCCACTGAGCGTCAGA
CCCCGTAGAAAAGATCAAAGGATCTTCTTGAGATCCTTTTTTTCTGCGCGTAATCTGCTGCTTGCAAACA
AAAAAACCACCGCTACCAGCGGTGGTTTGTTTGCCGGATCAAGAGCTACCAACTCTTTTTCCGAAGGTAA
CTGGCTTCAGCAGAGCGCAGATACCAAATACTGTTCTTCTAGTGTAGCCGTAGTTAGGCCACCACTTCAA
GAACTCTGTAGCACCGCCTACATACCTCGCTCTGCTAATCCTGTTACCAGTGGCTGCTGCCAGTGGCGAT
AAGTCGTGTCTTACCGGGTTGGACTCAAGACGATAGTTACCGGATAAGGCGCAGCGGTCGGGCTGAACGG
GGGGTTCGTGCACACAGCCCAGCTTGGAGCGAACGACCTACACCGAACTGAGATACCTACAGCGTGAGCT
ATGAGAAAGCGCCACGCTTCCCGAAGGGAGAAAGGCGGACAGGTATCCGGTAAGCGGCAGGGTCGGAACA
GGAGAGCGCACGAGGGAGCTTCCAGGGGGAAACGCCTGGTATCTTTATAGTCCTGTCGGGTTTCGCCACC
TCTGACTTGAGCGTCGATTTTTGTGATGCTCGTCAGGGGGGCGGAGCCTATGGAAAAACGCCAGCAACGC
GGCCTTTTTACGGTTCCTGGCCTTTTGCTGGCCTTTTGCTCACATGTTCTTTCCTGCGTTATCCCCTGAT
TCTGTGGATAACCGTATTACCGCCTTTGAGTGAGCTGATACCGCTCGCCGCAGCCGAACGACCGAGCGCA
GCGAGTCAGTGAGCGAGGAAGCGGAAGAGCGCCCAATACGCAAACCGCCTCTCCCCGCGCGTTGGCCGAT
TCATTAATGCAGCTGGCACGACAGGTTTCCCGACTGGAAAGCGGGCAGTGAGCGCAACGCAATTAATGTG
AGTTAGCTCACTCATTAGGCACCCCAGGCTTTACACTTTATGCTTCCGGCTCGTATGTTGTGTGGAATTG
TGAGCGGATAACAATTTCACACAGGAAACAGCTATGACCATGATTACGCCAAGCGCGCAATTAACCCTCA
CTAAAGGGAACAAAAGCTGGAGCTGCAAGCTTAATGTAGTCTTATGCAATACTCTTGTAGTCTTGCAACA
TGGTAACGATGAGTTAGCAACATGCCTTACAAGGAGAGAAAAAGCACCGTGCATGCCGATTGGTGGAAGT
AAGGTGGTACGATCGTGCCTTATTAGGAAGGCAACAGACGGGTCTGACATGGATTGGACGAACCACTGAA
TTGCCGCATTGCAGAGATATTGTATTTAAGTGCCTAGCTCGATACATAAACGGGTCTCTCTGGTTAGACC
AGATCTGAGCCTGGGAGCTCTCTGGCTAACTAGGGAACCCACTGCTTAAGCCTCAATAAAGCTTGCCTTG
AGTGCTTCAAGTAGTGTGTGCCCGTCTGTTGTGTGACTCTGGTAACTAGAGATCCCTCAGACCCTTTTAG
TCAGTGTGGAAAATCTCTAGCAGTGGCGCCCGAACAGGGACTTGAAAGCGAAAGGGAAACCAGAGGAGCT
CTCTCGACGCAGGACTCGGCTTGCTGAAGCGCGCACGGCAAGAGGCGAGGGGCGGCGACTGGTGAGTACG
CCAAAAATTTTGACTAGCGGAGGCTAGAAGGAGAGAGATGGGTGCGAGAGCGTCAGTATTAAGCGGGGGA
GAATTAGATCGCGATGGGAAAAAATTCGGTTAAGGCCAGGGGGAAAGAAAAAATATAAATTAAAACATAT
AGTATGGGCAAGCAGGGAGCTAGAACGATTCGCAGTTAATCCTGGCCTGTTAGAAACATCAGAAGGCTGT
AGACAAATACTGGGACAGCTACAACCATCCCTTCAGACAGGATCAGAAGAACTTAGATCATTATATAATA
CAGTAGCAACCCTCTATTGTGTGCATCAAAGGATAGAGATAAAAGACACCAAGGAAGCTTTAGACAAGAT
AGAGGAAGAGCAAAACAAAAGTAAGACCACCGCACAGCAAGCGGCCGCTGATCTTCAGACCTGGAGGAGG
AGATATGAGGGACAATTGGAGAAGTGAATTATATAAATATAAAGTAGTAAAAATTGAACCATTAGGAGTA
GCACCCACCAAGGCAAAGAGAAGAGTGGTGCAGAGAGAAAAAAGAGCAGTGGGAATAGGAGCTTTGTTCC
TTGGGTTCTTGGGAGCAGCAGGAAGCACTATGGGCGCAGCGTCAATGACGCTGACGGTACAGGCCAGACA
ATTATTGTCTGGTATAGTGCAGCAGCAGAACAATTTGCTGAGGGCTATTGAGGCGCAACAGCATCTGTTG
CAACTCACAGTCTGGGGCATCAAGCAGCTCCAGGCAAGAATCCTGGCTGTGGAAAGATACCTAAAGGATC
AACAGCTCCTGGGGATTTGGGGTTGCTCTGGAAAACTCATTTGCACCACTGCTGTGCCTTGGAATGCTAG
TTGGAGTAATAAATCTCTGGAACAGATTTGGAATCACACGACCTGGATGGAGTGGGACAGAGAAATTAAC
AATTACACAAGCTTAATACACTCCTTAATTGAAGAATCGCAAAACCAGCAAGAAAAGAATGAACAAGAAT
TATTGGAATTAGATAAATGGGCAAGTTTGTGGAATTGGTTTAACATAACAAATTGGCTGTGGTATATAAA
ATTATTCATAATGATAGTAGGAGGCTTGGTAGGTTTAAGAATAGTTTTTGCTGTACTTTCTATAGTGAAT
AGAGTTAGGCAGGGATATTCACCATTATCGTTTCAGACCCACCTCCCAACCCCGAGGGGTGCCCGTCAGT
